>Addgene plasmid #239205 | Sc Rad27-S6- pET24 | addgene full sequence | sequence record 474608 | Addgene NGS Result
AGACCATTCATGTTGTTGCTCAGGTCGCAGACGTTTTGCAGCAGCAGTCGCTTCACGTTCGCTCGCGTAT
CGGTGATTCATTCTGCTAACCAGTAAGGCAACCCCGCCAGCCTAGCCGGGTCCTCAACGACAGGAGCACG
ATCATGCGCACCCGTGGGGCCGCCATGCCGGCGATAATGGCCTGCTTCTCGCCGAAACGTTTGGTGGCGG
GACCAGTGACGAAGGCTTGAGCGAGGGCGTGCAAGATTCCGAATACCGCAAGCGACAGGCCGATCATCGT
CGCGCTCCAGCGAAAGCGGTCCTCGCCGAAAATGACCCAGAGCGCTGCCGGCACCTGTCCTACGAGTTGC
ATGATAAAGAAGACAGTCATAAGTGCGGCGACGATAGTCATGCCCCGCGCCCACCGGAAGGAGCTGACTG
GGTTGAAGGCTCTCAAGGGCATCGGTCGAGATCCCGGTGCCTAATGAGTGAGCTAACTTACATTAATTGC
GTTGCGCTCACTGCCCGCTTTCCAGTCGGGAAACCTGTCGTGCCAGCTGCATTAATGAATCGGCCAACGC
GCGGGGAGAGGCGGTTTGCGTATTGGGCGCCAGGGTGGTTTTTCTTTTCACCAGTGAGACGGGCAACAGC
TGATTGCCCTTCACCGCCTGGCCCTGAGAGAGTTGCAGCAAGCGGTCCACGCTGGTTTGCCCCAGCAGGC
GAAAATCCTGTTTGATGGTGGTTAACGGCGGGATATAACATGAGCTGTCTTCGGTATCGTCGTATCCCAC
TACCGAGATATCCGCACCAACGCGCAGCCCGGACTCGGTAATGGCGCGCATTGCGCCCAGCGCCATCTGA
TCGTTGGCAACCAGCATCGCAGTGGGAACGATGCCCTCATTCAGCATTTGCATGGTTTGTTGAAAACCGG
ACATGGCACTCCAGTCGCCTTCCCGTTCCGCTATCGGCTGAATTTGATTGCGAGTGAGATATTTATGCCA
GCCAGCCAGACGCAGACGCGCCGAGACAGAACTTAATGGGCCCGCTAACAGCGCGATTTGCTGGTGACCC
AATGCGACCAGATGCTCCACGCCCAGTCGCGTACCGTCTTCATGGGAGAAAATAATACTGTTGATGGGTG
TCTGGTCAGAGACATCAAGAAATAACGCCGGAACATTAGTGCAGGCAGCTTCCACAGCAATGGCATCCTG
GTCATCCAGCGGATAGTTAATGATCAGCCCACTGACGCGTTGCGCGAGAAGATTGTGCACCGCCGCTTTA
CAGGCTTCGACGCCGCTTCGTTCTACCATCGACACCACCACGCTGGCACCCAGTTGATCGGCGCGAGATT
TAATCGCCGCGACAATTTGCGACGGCGCGTGCAGGGCCAGACTGGAGGTGGCAACGCCAATCAGCAACGA
CTGTTTGCCCGCCAGTTGTTGTGCCACGCGGTTGGGAATGTAATTCAGCTCCGCCATCGCCGCTTCCACT
TTTTCCCGCGTTTTCGCAGAAACGTGGCTGGCCTGGTTCACCACGCGGGAAACGGTCTGATAAGAGACAC
CGGCATACTCTGCGACATCGTATAACGTTACTGGTTTCACATTCACCACCCTGAATTGACTCTCTTCCGG
GCGCTATCATGCCATACCGCGAAAGGTTTTGCGCCATTCGATGGTGTCCGGGATCTCGACGCTCTCCCTT
ATGCGACTCCTGCATTAGGAAGCAGCCCAGTAGTAGGTTGAGGCCGTTGAGCACCGCCGCCGCAAGGAAT
GGTGCATGCAAGGAGATGGCGCCCAACAGTCCCCCGGCCACGGGGCCTGCCACCATACCCACGCCGAAAC
AAGCGCTCATGAGCCCGAAGTGGCGAGCCCGATCTTCCCCATCGGTGATGTCGGCGATATAGGCGCCAGC
AACCGCACCTGTGGCGCCGGTGATGCCGGCCACGATGCGTCCGGCGTAGAGGATCGAGATCTCGATCCCG
CGAAATTAATACGACTCACTATAGGGGAATTGTGAGCGGATAACAATTCCCCTCTAGAAATAATTTTGTT
TAACTTTAAGAAGGAGATATACATATGGGTATTAAAGGTTTGAATGCAATTATATCGGAACATGTTCCCT
CTGCTATCAGGAAAAGCGATATCAAGAGCTTTTTTGGCAGAAAGGTTGCCATCGATGCCTCTATGTCTCT
ATATCAGTTTTTAATTGCTGTAAGACAGCAAGACGGTGGGCAGTTGACCAATGAAGCCGGTGAAACAACG
TCACACTTGATGGGTATGTTTTATAGGACACTGAGAATGATTGATAACGGTATCAAGCCTTGTTATGTCT
TCGACGGCAAACCTCCAGATTTGAAATCTCATGAGTTGACAAAGCGGTCTTCAAGAAGGGTGGAAACAGA
AAAAAAACTGGCAGAGGCAACAACAGAATTGGAAAAGATGAAGCAAGAAAGAAGATTGGTGAAGGTCTCA
AAAGAGCATAATGAAGAAGCCCAAAAATTACTAGGACTAATGGGAATCCCATATATAATAGCGCCAACGG
AAGCTGAGGCTCAATGTGCTGAGTTGGCAAAGAAGGGAAAGGTGTATGCCGCAGCAAGTGAAGATATGGA
CACACTCTGTTATAGAACACCCTTCTTGTTGAGACATTTGACTTTTTCAGAGGCCAAGAAGGAACCGATT
CACGAAATAGATACTGAATTAGTTTTGAGAGGACTCGACTTGACAATAGAGCAGTTTGTTGATCTTTGCA
TAATGCTTGGTTGTGACTACTGTGAAAGCATCAGAGGTGTTGGTCCAGTGACAGCCTTAAAATTGATAAA
AACGCATGGATCCATCGAAAAAATCGTGGAGTTTATTGAATCTGGGGAGTCAAACAACACTAAATGGAAA
ATCCCAGAAGACTGGCCTTACAAACAAGCAAGAATGCTGTTTCTTGACCCTGAAGTTATAGATGGTAACG
AAATAAACTTGAAATGGTCGCCACCAAAGGAGAAGGAACTTATCGAGTATTTATGTGATGATAAGAAATT
CAGTGAAGAAAGAGTTAAATCTGGTATATCAAGATTGAAAAAAGGCTTGAAATCTGGCATTCAGGGTAGG
TTAGATGGGTTCTTCCAAGTGGTGCCTAAGACAAAGGAACAGCTGGCTGCTGCGGCGAAAAGAGCACAAG
AAAATAAAAAATTGAACAAAAATAAGAATAAAGTCACAAAGGGAAGAAGACTCGAGCACCACCACCACCA
CCACTCTTCTGGTGATTCTTTGTCTTGGTTGTTGAGATTGTTGAATTGAGATCCGGCTGCTAACAAAGCC
CGAAAGGAAGCTGAGTTGGCTGCTGCCACCGCTGAGCAATAACTAGCATAACCCCTTGGGGCCTCTAAAC
GGGTCTTGAGGGGTTTTTTGCTGAAAGGAGGAACTATATCCGGATTGGCGAATGGG
[124 nt withheld, positions 3417-3540]
C
[91 nt withheld, positions 3542-3632]
A
[49 nt withheld, positions 3634-3682]
CCTTTGACGTTGGAGTCCACGTTCTTT
[37 nt withheld, positions 3710-3746]
ACCCTATCTCGGTCTATTCTTTTGATTTATAAGGGATTTTGCCGATTTCGGCCTATTGGTTAAAAAATGA
GCTGATTTAACAAAAATTTAACGCGAATTTTAACAAAATATTAACGCTTACAATTTAGGTGGCACTTTTC
GGGGAAATGTGCGCGGAACCCCTATTTGTTTATTTTTCTAAATACATTCAAATATGTATCCGCTCATGAA
TTAATTCTTAGAAAAACTCATCGAGCATCAAATGAAACTGCAATTTATTCATATCAGGATTATCAATACC
ATATTTTTGAAAAAGCCGTTTCTGTAATGAAGGAGAAAACTCACCGAGGCAGTTCCATAGGATGGCAAGA
TCCTGGTATCGGTCTGCGATTCCGACTCGTCCAACATCAATACAACCTATTAATTTCCCCTCGTCAAAAA
TAAGGTTATCAAGTGAGAAATCACCATGAGTGACGACTGAATCCGGTGAGAATGGCAAAAGTTTATGCAT
TTCTTTCCAGACTTGTTCAACAGGCCAGCCATTACGCTCGTCATCAAAATCACTCGCATCAACCAAACCG
TTATTCATTCGTGATTGCGCCTGAGCGAGACGAAATACGCGATCGCTGTTAAAAGGACAATTACAAACAG
GAATCGAATGCAACCGGCGCAGGAACACTGCCAGCGCATCAACAATATTTTCACCTGAATCAGGATATTC
TTCTAATACCTGGAATGCTGTTTTCCCGGGGATCGCAGTGGTGAGTAACCATGCATCATCAGGAGTACGG
ATAAAATGCTTGATGGTCGGAAGAGGCATAAATTCCGTCAGCCAGTTTAGTCTGACCATCTCATCTGTAA
CATCATTGGCAACGCTACCTTTGCCATGTTTCAGAAACAACTCTGGCGCATCGGGCTTCCCATACAATCG
ATAGATTGTCGCACCTGATTGCCCGACATTATCGCGAGCCCATTTATACCCATATAAATCAGCATCCATG
TTGGAATTTAATCGCGGCCTAGAGCAAGACGTTTCCCGTTGAATATGGCTCATAACACCCCTTGTATTAC
TGTTTATGTAAGCAGACAGTTTTATTGTTCATGACCAAAATCCCTTAACGTGAGTTTTCGTTCCACTGAG
CGTCAGACCCCGTAGAAAAGATCAAAGGATCTTCTTGAGATCCTTTTTTTCTGCGCGTAATCTGCTGCTT
GCAAACAAAAAAACCACCGCTACCAGCGGTGGTTTGTTTGCCGGTTCAAGAGCTACCAACTCTTTTTCCG
AAGGTAACTGGCTTCAGCAGAGCGCAGATACCAAATACTGTCCTTCTAGTGTAGCCGTAGTTAGGCCACC
ACTTCAAGAACTCTGTAGCACCGCCTACATACCTCGCTCTGCTAATCCTGTTACCAGTGGCTGCTGCCAG
TGGCGATAAGTCGTGTCTTACCGGGTTGGACTCAAGACGATAGTTACCGGATAAGGCGCAGCGGTCGGGC
TGAACGGGGGGTTCGTGCACACAGCCCAGCTTGGAGCGAACGACCTACACCGAACTGAGATACCTACAGC
GTGAGCTATGAGAAAGCGCCACGCTTCCCGAAGGGAGAAAGGCGGACAGGTATCCGGTAAGCGGCAGGGT
CGGAACAGGAGAGCGCACGAGGGAGCTTCCAGGGGGAAACGCCTGGTATCTTTATAGTCCTGTCGGGTTT
CGCCACCTCTGACTTGAGCGTCGATTTTTGTGATGCTCGTCAGGGGGGCGGAGCCTATGGAAAAACGCCA
GCAACGCGGCCTTTTTACGGTTCCTGGCCTTTTGCTGGCCTTTTGCTCACATGTTCTTTCCTGCGTTATC
CCCTGATTCTGTGGATAACCGTATTACCGCCTTTGAGTGAGCTGATACCGCTCGCCGCAGCCGAACGACC
GAGCGCAGCGAGTCAGTGAGCGAGGAAGCGGAAGAGCGCCTGATGCGGTATTTTCTCCTTACGCATCTGT
GCGGTATTTCACACCGCAATGGTGCACTCTCAGTACAATCTGCTCTGATGCCGCATAGTTAAGCCAGTAT
ACACTCCGCTATCGCTACGTGACTGGGTCATGGCTGCGCCCCGACACCCGCCAACACCCGCTGACGCGCC
CTGACGGGCTTGTCTGCTCCCGGCATCCGCTTACAGACAAGCTGTGACCGTCTCCGGGAGCTGCATGTGT
CAGAGGTTTTCACCGTCATCACCGAAACGCGCGAGGCAGCTGCGGTAAAGCTCATCAGCGTGGTCGTGAA
GCGATTCACAGATGTCTGCCTGTTCATCCGCGTCCAGCTCGTTGAGTTTCTCCAGAAGCGTTAATGTCTG
GCTTCTGATAAAGCGGGCCATGTTAAGGGCGGTTTTTTCCTGTTTGGTCACTGATGCCTCCGTGTAAGGG
GGATTTCTGTTCATGGGGGTAATGATACCGATGAAACGAGAGAGGATGCTCACGATACGGGTTACTGATG
ATGAACATGCCCGGTTACTGGAACGTTGTGAGGGTAAACAACTGGCGGTATGGATGCGGCGGGACCAGAG
AAAAATCACTCAGGGTCAATGCCAGCGCTTCGTTAATACAGATGTAGGTGTTCCACAGGGTAGCCAGCAG
CATCCTGCGATGCAGATCCGGAACATAATGGTGCAGGGCGCTGACTTCCGCGTTTCCAGACTTTACGAAA
CACGGAAACCGA
Features (pLannotate 1.2.2; 19 found; start..end, strand, type, name):
    158..449     -  CDS            TcR (fragment): tetracycline efflux protein; tet; confers resistance to tetracycline
    464..485     -  protein_bind   CAP binding site: CAP binding activates transcription in the presence of cAMP. E. coli catabolite activator protein
    498..1580    -  CDS            lacI: lac repressor; lacI; The lac repressor binds to the lac operator to inhibit transcription in E. coli. This inhibition can be relieved by adding lactose or isopropyl-β-D-thiogalactopyranoside (IPTG).
   1581..1658    -  promoter       lacI promoter: lacI
   1666..1945    -  CDS            TcR (fragment): tetracycline efflux protein; tet; confers resistance to tetracycline
   1967..1985    +  promoter       T7 promoter: promoter for bacteriophage T7 RNA polymerase
   1986..2010    +  protein_bind   lac operator: The lac repressor binds to the lac operator to inhibit transcription in E. coli. This inhibition can be relieved by adding lactose or isopropyl-β-D-thiogalactopyranoside (IPTG). lac repressor encoded by lacI
   2025..2047    +  RBS            RBS: efficient ribosome binding site from bacteriophage T7 gene 10 (Olins and Rangwala, 1989)
   2055..3200    +  CDS            RAD27: FEN1_YEAS2 - Also known as FEN1 From Saccharomyces cerevisiae (strain JAY291) (Baker's yeast).
   3207..3224    +  CDS            9xHis (fragment): 9xHis affinity tag
   3276..3325    +  CDS            SET1 (fragment): solubility-enhancement tag derived from T7 phage gene 10B
   3333..3380    +  terminator     T7 terminator: transcription terminator for bacteriophage T7 RNA polymerase
   3417..3845    +  rep_origin     f1 ori (sequence partly withheld): f1 bacteriophage origin of replication; arrow indicates direction of (+) strand synthesis
   3898..3955    +  promoter       AmpR promoter (fragment): bla
   3964..4779    -  CDS            KanR: aminoglycoside phosphotransferase; aph(3')-Ia; confers resistance to kanamycin in bacteria or G418 (Geneticin®) in eukaryotes
   4901..5489    +  rep_origin     ori: high-copy-number ColE1/pMB1/pBR322/pUC origin of replication
   5675..5814    -  misc_feature   bom: basis of mobility region from pBR322
   5916..6107    -  CDS            rop: Rop protein, which maintains plasmids at low copy number; rop
   6124..86      +  CDS            YPB1_ECOLX (across the origin): Protein predicted: Swiss-Prot protein existence level 4. From Escherichia coli.
