[The description below was written by a language model from this plasmid's Addgene catalogue record and pLannotate feature annotations shown in this document.]
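Description:
Sc Rad27-S6- pET24 is a bacterial expression plasmid built on the pET24 backbone for overproducing the Saccharomyces cerevisiae flap endonuclease Rad27 (FEN1) in E. coli. The 6.4 kb plasmid carries a ColE1/pBR322-type origin together with the bom region and the rop gene, which holds copy number down, consistent with the low-copy designation in the record. Selection is by kanamycin through the aph(3')-Ia resistance gene, and an f1 origin is also present. The short tetracycline-resistance fragments, the partial AmpR promoter and the predicted E. coli ORF flagged by the annotation are most likely backbone remnants rather than functional elements.

The RAD27 coding sequence sits in a standard pET expression cassette: a T7 promoter followed directly by a lac operator, the phage T7 gene 10 ribosome binding site, the open reading frame, and a T7 terminator downstream. The plasmid-borne lacI gene, with its own promoter, supplies lac repressor to keep the cassette silent until IPTG is added. Transcription requires a host that provides T7 RNA polymerase.

The catalogue entry lists a C-terminal S6 tag on the insert. The automated annotation does not label an S6 element as such. It instead detects a short histidine-tag fragment immediately after RAD27, which suggests a His tag contributed by the vector may also be in frame, although the record does not confirm this. The small "SET1" hit just before the terminator is probably ordinary pET sequence derived from T7 gene 10. The cloning sites used are not recorded. The stated purpose is overexpression of tagged Rad27, presumably to obtain recombinant protein for biochemical work.
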