Addgene plasmid #239205: Sc Rad27-S6- pET24
Purpose: Overexpress Sc Rad27 (FEN1) (C-terminal S6 tag) in E. coli
Depositing lab: Michael O'Donnell. Depositing organization: Rockefeller University.
Backbone
  Vector backbone: pET24
  Vector type: Bacterial Expression
Growth in bacteria
  Bacterial resistance: Kanamycin, 50 μg/mL
  Growth temperature: 37°C
  Growth strain: DH5alpha
  Copy number: Low Copy
Gene/Insert
  Gene/Insert name: Rad27 (alt name: FEN1)
  Species: S. cerevisiae (budding yeast)
  Entrez Gene: RAD27 (a.k.a. YKL113C, ERC11, FEN1, RTH1)
  Tag / fusion protein: S6 (C terminal on insert)
  Cloning method: Restriction Enzyme; 5′ cloning site Unknown (unknown if destroyed)
Terms and licenses: Academic/Nonprofit Terms; Industry Terms: Not Available to Industry
How to cite: Sc Rad27-S6- pET24 was a gift from Michael O'Donnell (Addgene plasmid # 239205 ; http://n2t.net/addgene:239205 ; RRID:Addgene_239205)
